>Addgene plasmid #77283 | GSK3B gRNA (BRDN0001146763) | addgene full sequence | sequence record 187458 | Addgene Assembled Sequence
CCCGGGTGCAAAGATGGATAAAGTTTTAAACAGAGAGGAATCTTTGCAGCTAATGGACCTTCTAGGTCTT
GAAAGGAGTGGGAATTGGCTCCGGTGCCCGTCAGTGGGCAGAGCGCACATCGCCCACAGTCCCCGAGAAG
TTGGGGGGAGGGGTCGGCAATTGATCCGGTGCCTAGAGAAGGTGGCGCGGGGTAAACTGGGAAAGTGATG
TCGTGTACTGGCTCCGCCTTTTTCCCGAGGGTGGGGGAGAACCGTATATAAGTGCAGTAGTCGCCGTGAA
CGTTCTTTTTCGCAACGGGTTTGCCGCCAGAACACAGGTAAGTGCCGTGTGTGGTTCCCGCGGGCCTGGC
CTCTTTACGGGTTATGGCCCTTGCGTGCCTTGAATTACTTCCACCTGGCTGCAGTACGTGATTCTTGATC
CCGAGCTTCGGGTTGGAAGTGGGTGGGAGAGTTCGAGGCCTTGCGCTTAAGGAGCCCCTTCGCCTCGTGC
TTGAGTTGAGGCCTGGCCTGGGCGCTGGGGCCGCCGCGTGCGAATCTGGTGGCACCTTCGCGCCTGTCTC
GCTGCTTTCGATAAGTCTCTAGCCATTTAAAATTTTTGATGACCTGCTGCGACGCTTTTTTTCTGGCAAG
ATAGTCTTGTAAATGCGGGCCAAGATCTGCACACTGGTATTTCGGTTTTTGGGGCCGCGGGCGGCGACGG
GGCCCGTGCGTCCCAGCGCACATGTTCGGCGAGGCGGGGCCTGCGAGCGCGGCCACCGAGAATCGGACGG
GGGTAGTCTCAAGCTGGCCGGCCTGCTCTGGTGCCTGGCCTCGCGCCGCCGTGTATCGCCCCGCCCTGGG
CGGCAAGGCTGGCCCGGTCGGCACCAGTTGCGTGAGCGGAAAGATGGCCGCTTCCCGGCCCTGCTGCAGG
GAGCTCAAAATGGAGGACGCGGCGCTCGGGAGAGCGGGCGGGTGAGTCACCCACACAAAGGAAAAGGGCC
TTTCCGTCCTCAGCCGTCGCTTCATGTGACTCCACGGAGTACCGGGCGCCGTCCAGGCACCTCGATTAGT
TCTCGAGCTTTTGGAGTACGTCGTCTTTAGGTTGGGGGGAGGGGTTTTATGCGATGGAGTTTCCCCACAC
TGAGTGGGTGGAGACTGAAGTTAGGCCAGCTTGGCACTTGATGTAATTCTCCTTGGAATTTGCCCTTTTT
GAGTTTGGATCTTGGTTCATTCTCAAGCCTCAGACAGTGGTTCAAAGTTTTTTTCTTCCATTTCAGGTGT
CGTGACGTACGGCCACCATGACCGAGTACAAGCCCACGGTGCGCCTCGCCACCCGCGACGACGTCCCCAG
GGCCGTACGCACCCTCGCCGCCGCGTTCGCCGACTACCCCGCCACGCGCCACACCGTCGATCCGGACCGC
CACATCGAGCGGGTCACCGAGCTGCAAGAACTCTTCCTCACGCGCGTCGGGCTCGACATCGGCAAGGTGT
GGGTCGCGGACGACGGCGCCGCCGTGGCGGTCTGGACCACGCCGGAGAGCGTCGAAGCGGGGGCGGTGTT
CGCCGAGATCGGCCCGCGCATGGCCGAGTTGAGCGGTTCCCGGCTGGCCGCGCAGCAACAGATGGAAGGC
CTCCTGGCGCCGCACCGGCCCAAGGAGCCCGCGTGGTTCCTGGCCACCGTCGGAGTCTCGCCCGACCACC
AGGGCAAGGGTCTGGGCAGCGCCGTCGTGCTCCCCGGAGTGGAGGCGGCCGAGCGCGCCGGGGTGCCCGC
CTTCCTGGAGACCTCCGCGCCCCGCAACCTCCCCTTCTACGAGCGGCTCGGCTTCACCGTCACCGCCGAC
GTCGAGGTGCCCGAAGGACCGCGCACCTGGTGCATGACCCGCAAGCCCGGTGCCTGAACGCGTTAAGTCG
ACAATCAACCTCTGGATTACAAAATTTGTGAAAGATTGACTGGTATTCTTAACTATGTTGCTCCTTTTAC
GCTATGTGGATACGCTGCTTTAATGCCTTTGTATCATGCTATTGCTTCCCGTATGGCTTTCATTTTCTCC
TCCTTGTATAAATCCTGGTTGCTGTCTCTTTATGAGGAGTTGTGGCCCGTTGTCAGGCAACGTGGCGTGG
TGTGCACTGTGTTTGCTGACGCAACCCCCACTGGTTGGGGCATTGCCACCACCTGTCAGCTCCTTTCCGG
GACTTTCGCTTTCCCCCTCCCTATTGCCACGGCGGAACTCATCGCCGCCTGCCTTGCCCGCTGCTGGACA
GGGGCTCGGCTGTTGGGCACTGACAATTCCGTGGTGTTGTCGGGGAAATCATCGTCCTTTCCTTGGCTGC
TCGCCTGTGTTGCCACCTGGATTCTGCGCGGGACGTCCTTCTGCTACGTCCCTTCGGCCCTCAATCCAGC
GGACCTTCCTTCCCGCGGCCTGCTGCCGGCTCTGCGGCCTCTTCCGCGTCTTCGCCTTCGCCCTCAGACG
AGTCGGATCTCCCTTTGGGCCGCCTCCCCGCGTCGACTTTAAGACCAATGACTTACAAGGCAGCTGTAGA
TCTTAGCCACTTTTTAAAAGAAAAGGGGGGACTGGAAGGGCTAATTCACTCCCAACGAAGACAAGATCTG
CTTTTTGCTTGTACTGGGTCTCTCTGGTTAGACCAGATCTGAGCCTGGGAGCTCTCTGGCTAACTAGGGA
ACCCACTGCTTAAGCCTCAATAAAGCTTGCCTTGAGTGCTTCAAGTAGTGTGTGCCCGTCTGTTGTGTGA
CTCTGGTAACTAGAGATCCCTCAGACCCTTTTAGTCAGTGTGGAAAATCTCTAGCAGTACGTATAGTAGT
TCATGTCATCTTATTATTCAGTATTTATAACTTGCAAAGAAATGAATATCAGAGAGTGAGAGGAACTTGT
TTATTGCAGCTTATAATGGTTACAAATAAAGCAATAGCATCACAAATTTCACAAATAAAGCATTTTTTTC
ACTGCATTCTAGTTGTGGTTTGTCCAAACTCATCAATGTATCTTATCATGTCTGGCTCTAGCTATCCCGC
CCCTAACTCCGCCCATCCCGCCCCTAACTCCGCCCAGTTCCGCCCATTCTCCGCCCCATGGCTGACTAAT
TTTTTTTATTTATGCAGAGGCCGAGGCCGCCTCGGCCTCTGAGCTATTCCAGAAGTAGTGAGGAGGCTTT
TTTGGAGGCCTAGGGACGTACCCAATTCGCCCTATAGTGAGTCGTATTACGCGCGCTCACTGGCCGTCGT
TTTACAACGTCGTGACTGGGAAAACCCTGGCGTTACCCAACTTAATCGCCTTGCAGCACATCCCCCTTTC
GCCAGCTGGCGTAATAGCGAAGAGGCCCGCACCGATCGCCCTTCCCAACAGTTGCGCAGCCTGAATGGCG
AATGGG
[124 nt withheld, positions 3367-3490]
C
[91 nt withheld, positions 3492-3582]
A
[49 nt withheld, positions 3584-3632]
CCTTTGACGTTGGAGTCCACGTTCTTT
[37 nt withheld, positions 3660-3696]
ACCCTATCTCGGTCTATTCTTTTGATTTATAAGGGATTTTGCCGATTTCGGCCTATTGGTTAAAAAATGA
GCTGATTTAACAAAAATTTAACGCGAATTTTAACAAAATATTAACGCTTACAATTTAGGTGGCACTTTTC
GGGGAAATGTGCGCGGAACCCCTATTTGTTTATTTTTCTAAATACATTCAAATATGTATCCGCTCATGAG
ACAATAACCCTGATAAATGCTTCAATAATATTGAAAAAGGAAGAGTATGAGTATTCAACATTTCCGTGTC
GCCCTTATTCCCTTTTTTGCGGCATTTTGCCTTCCTGTTTTTGCTCACCCAGAAACGCTGGTGAAAGTAA
AAGATGCTGAAGATCAGTTGGGTGCACGAGTGGGTTACATCGAACTGGATCTCAACAGCGGTAAGATCCT
TGAGAGTTTTCGCCCCGAAGAACGTTTTCCAATGATGAGCACTTTTAAAGTTCTGCTATGTGGCGCGGTA
TTATCCCGTATTGACGCCGGGCAAGAGCAACTCGGTCGCCGCATACACTATTCTCAGAATGACTTGGTTG
AGTACTCACCAGTCACAGAAAAGCATCTTACGGATGGCATGACAGTAAGAGAATTATGCAGTGCTGCCAT
AACCATGAGTGATAACACTGCGGCCAACTTACTTCTGACAACGATCGGAGGACCGAAGGAGCTAACCGCT
TTTTTGCACAACATGGGGGATCATGTAACTCGCCTTGATCGTTGGGAACCGGAGCTGAATGAAGCCATAC
CAAACGACGAGCGTGACACCACGATGCCTGTAGCAATGGCAACAACGTTGCGCAAACTATTAACTGGCGA
ACTACTTACTCTAGCTTCCCGGCAACAATTAATAGACTGGATGGAGGCGGATAAAGTTGCAGGACCACTT
CTGCGCTCGGCCCTTCCGGCTGGCTGGTTTATTGCTGATAAATCTGGAGCCGGTGAGCGTGGGTCTCGCG
GTATCATTGCAGCACTGGGGCCAGATGGTAAGCCCTCCCGTATCGTAGTTATCTACACGACGGGGAGTCA
GGCAACTATGGATGAACGAAATAGACAGATCGCTGAGATAGGTGCCTCACTGATTAAGCATTGGTAACTG
TCAGACCAAGTTTACTCATATATACTTTAGATTGATTTAAAACTTCATTTTTAATTTAAAAGGATCTAGG
TGAAGATCCTTTTTGATAATCTCATGACCAAAATCCCTTAACGTGAGTTTTCGTTCCACTGAGCGTCAGA
CCCCGTAGAAAAGATCAAAGGATCTTCTTGAGATCCTTTTTTTCTGCGCGTAATCTGCTGCTTGCAAACA
AAAAAACCACCGCTACCAGCGGTGGTTTGTTTGCCGGATCAAGAGCTACCAACTCTTTTTCCGAAGGTAA
CTGGCTTCAGCAGAGCGCAGATACCAAATACTGTTCTTCTAGTGTAGCCGTAGTTAGGCCACCACTTCAA
GAACTCTGTAGCACCGCCTACATACCTCGCTCTGCTAATCCTGTTACCAGTGGCTGCTGCCAGTGGCGAT
AAGTCGTGTCTTACCGGGTTGGACTCAAGACGATAGTTACCGGATAAGGCGCAGCGGTCGGGCTGAACGG
GGGGTTCGTGCACACAGCCCAGCTTGGAGCGAACGACCTACACCGAACTGAGATACCTACAGCGTGAGCT
ATGAGAAAGCGCCACGCTTCCCGAAGGGAGAAAGGCGGACAGGTATCCGGTAAGCGGCAGGGTCGGAACA
GGAGAGCGCACGAGGGAGCTTCCAGGGGGAAACGCCTGGTATCTTTATAGTCCTGTCGGGTTTCGCCACC
TCTGACTTGAGCGTCGATTTTTGTGATGCTCGTCAGGGGGGCGGAGCCTATGGAAAAACGCCAGCAACGC
GGCCTTTTTACGGTTCCTGGCCTTTTGCTGGCCTTTTGCTCACATGTTCTTTCCTGCGTTATCCCCTGAT
TCTGTGGATAACCGTATTACCGCCTTTGAGTGAGCTGATACCGCTCGCCGCAGCCGAACGACCGAGCGCA
GCGAGTCAGTGAGCGAGGAAGCGGAAGAGCGCCCAATACGCAAACCGCCTCTCCCCGCGCGTTGGCCGAT
TCATTAATGCAGCTGGCACGACAGGTTTCCCGACTGGAAAGCGGGCAGTGAGCGCAACGCAATTAATGTG
AGTTAGCTCACTCATTAGGCACCCCAGGCTTTACACTTTATGCTTCCGGCTCGTATGTTGTGTGGAATTG
TGAGCGGATAACAATTTCACACAGGAAACAGCTATGACCATGATTACGCCAAGCGCGCAATTAACCCTCA
CTAAAGGGAACAAAAGCTGGAGCTGCAAGCTTAATGTAGTCTTATGCAATACTCTTGTAGTCTTGCAACA
TGGTAACGATGAGTTAGCAACATGCCTTACAAGGAGAGAAAAAGCACCGTGCATGCCGATTGGTGGAAGT
AAGGTGGTACGATCGTGCCTTATTAGGAAGGCAACAGACGGGTCTGACATGGATTGGACGAACCACTGAA
TTGCCGCATTGCAGAGATATTGTATTTAAGTGCCTAGCTCGATACATAAACGGGTCTCTCTGGTTAGACC
AGATCTGAGCCTGGGAGCTCTCTGGCTAACTAGGGAACCCACTGCTTAAGCCTCAATAAAGCTTGCCTTG
AGTGCTTCAAGTAGTGTGTGCCCGTCTGTTGTGTGACTCTGGTAACTAGAGATCCCTCAGACCCTTTTAG
TCAGTGTGGAAAATCTCTAGCAGTGGCGCCCGAACAGGGACTTGAAAGCGAAAGGGAAACCAGAGGAGCT
CTCTCGACGCAGGACTCGGCTTGCTGAAGCGCGCACGGCAAGAGGCGAGGGGCGGCGACTGGTGAGTACG
CCAAAAATTTTGACTAGCGGAGGCTAGAAGGAGAGAGATGGGTGCGAGAGCGTCAGTATTAAGCGGGGGA
GAATTAGATCGCGATGGGAAAAAATTCGGTTAAGGCCAGGGGGAAAGAAAAAATATAAATTAAAACATAT
AGTATGGGCAAGCAGGGAGCTAGAACGATTCGCAGTTAATCCTGGCCTGTTAGAAACATCAGAAGGCTGT
AGACAAATACTGGGACAGCTACAACCATCCCTTCAGACAGGATCAGAAGAACTTAGATCATTATATAATA
CAGTAGCAACCCTCTATTGTGTGCATCAAAGGATAGAGATAAAAGACACCAAGGAAGCTTTAGACAAGAT
AGAGGAAGAGCAAAACAAAAGTAAGACCACCGCACAGCAAGCGGCCGCTGATCTTCAGACCTGGAGGAGG
AGATATGAGGGACAATTGGAGAAGTGAATTATATAAATATAAAGTAGTAAAAATTGAACCATTAGGAGTA
GCACCCACCAAGGCAAAGAGAAGAGTGGTGCAGAGAGAAAAAAGAGCAGTGGGAATAGGAGCTTTGTTCC
TTGGGTTCTTGGGAGCAGCAGGAAGCACTATGGGCGCAGCGTCAATGACGCTGACGGTACAGGCCAGACA
ATTATTGTCTGGTATAGTGCAGCAGCAGAACAATTTGCTGAGGGCTATTGAGGCGCAACAGCATCTGTTG
CAACTCACAGTCTGGGGCATCAAGCAGCTCCAGGCAAGAATCCTGGCTGTGGAAAGATACCTAAAGGATC
AACAGCTCCTGGGGATTTGGGGTTGCTCTGGAAAACTCATTTGCACCACTGCTGTGCCTTGGAATGCTAG
TTGGAGTAATAAATCTCTGGAACAGATTTGGAATCACACGACCTGGATGGAGTGGGACAGAGAAATTAAC
AATTACACAAGCTTAATACACTCCTTAATTGAAGAATCGCAAAACCAGCAAGAAAAGAATGAACAAGAAT
TATTGGAATTAGATAAATGGGCAAGTTTGTGGAATTGGTTTAACATAACAAATTGGCTGTGGTATATAAA
ATTATTCATAATGATAGTAGGAGGCTTGGTAGGTTTAAGAATAGTTTTTGCTGTACTTTCTATAGTGAAT
AGAGTTAGGCAGGGATATTCACCATTATCGTTTCAGACCCACCTCCCAACCCCGAGGGGACCCAGAGAGG
GCCTATTTCCCATGATTCCTTCATATTTGCATATACGATACAAGGCTGTTAGAGAGATAATTAGAATTAA
TTTGACTGTAAACACAAAGATATTAGTACAAAATACGTGACGTAGAAAGTAATAATTTCTTGGGTAGTTT
GCAGTTTTAAAATTATGTTTTAAAATGGACTATCATATGCTTACCGTAACTTGAAAGTATTTCGATTTCT
TGGCTTTATATATCTTGTGGAAAGGACGAAACACCGAGGTCCTGGGAACTCCAACAGTTTTAGAGCTAGA
AATAGCAAGTTAAAATAAGGCTAGTCCGTTATCAACTTGAAAAAGTGGCACCGAGTCGGTGCTTTTTTAA
GCTTGGCGTAACTAGATCTTGAGACAAATGGCAGTATTCATCCACAATTTTAAAAGAAAAGGGGGGATTG
GGGGGTACAGTGCAGGGGAAAGAATAGTAGACATAATAGCAACAGACATACAAACTAAAGAATTACAAAA
ACAAATTACAAAAATTCAAAATTTTCGGGTTTATTACAGGGACAGCAGAGATCCACTTTGGCGCCGGCTC
GAGGGGG
Features (pLannotate 1.2.2; 29 found; start..end, strand, type, name):
     14..80      +  CDS            small t antigen (fragment): SV40 (simian virus 40) small t antigen
    106..317     +  promoter       EF-1α core promoter: core promoter for human elongation factor EF-1α
    318..1256    +  intron         EF-1α intron A: intron upstream of the start codon of human EF-1α
   1278..1877    +  CDS            PuroR (fragment): puromycin N-acetyltransferase; pac from Streptomyces; confers resistance to puromycin
   1893..2481    +  misc_feature   WPRE: woodchuck hepatitis virus posttranscriptional regulatory element
   2532..2551    +  misc_feature   cPPT/CTS (fragment): central polypurine tract and central termination sequence of HIV-1
   2553..2786    +  LTR            3' LTR (ΔU3): self-inactivating 3' long terminal repeat (LTR) from HIV-1
   2864..2985    +  polyA_signal   SV40 poly(A) signal: SV40 polyadenylation signal
   3025..3160    +  rep_origin     SV40 ori: SV40 origin of replication
   3181..3199    -  promoter       T7 promoter: promoter for bacteriophage T7 RNA polymerase
   3207..3362    +  CDS            lacZα (fragment): LacZα fragment of β-galactosidase; lacZ fragment
   3367..3795    +  rep_origin     f1 ori (sequence partly withheld): f1 bacteriophage origin of replication; arrow indicates direction of (+) strand synthesis
   3848..3952    +  promoter       AmpR promoter: bla
   3953..4813    +  CDS            AmpR: β-lactamase; bla; confers resistance to ampicillin, carbenicillin, and related antibiotics
   4984..5572    +  rep_origin     ori: high-copy-number ColE1/pMB1/pBR322/pUC origin of replication
   5755..5847    +  CDS            lacI (fragment): lac repressor; lacI; The lac repressor binds to the lac operator to inhibit transcription in E. coli. This inhibition can be relieved by adding lactose or isopropyl-β-D-thiogalactopyranoside (IPTG).
   5860..5881    +  protein_bind   CAP binding site: CAP binding activates transcription in the presence of cAMP. E. coli catabolite activator protein
   5896..5926    +  promoter       lac promoter: promoter for the E. coli lac operon
   5934..5950    +  protein_bind   lac operator: The lac repressor binds to the lac operator to inhibit transcription in E. coli. This inhibition can be relieved by adding lactose or isopropyl-β-D-thiogalactopyranoside (IPTG). lac repressor encoded by lacI
   5995..6013    +  promoter       T3 promoter: promoter for bacteriophage T3 RNA polymerase
   6041..6267    +  promoter       RSV promoter: Rous sarcoma virus enhancer/promoter
   6268..6448    +  LTR            5' LTR (truncated): truncated 5' long terminal repeat (LTR) from HIV-1
   6495..6620    +  misc_feature   HIV-1 Ψ: packaging signal of human immunodeficiency virus type 1
   6604..6967    +  CDS            HIV-1 gag (fragment): gag protein from human immunodeficiency virus 1; gag
   7113..7346    +  misc_feature   RRE: The Rev response element (RRE) of HIV-1 allows for Rev-dependent mRNA export from the nucleus to the cytoplasm.
   7723..7749    +  CDS            Rev (fragment): human immunodeficiency virus 1 (HIV-1) Rev protein; rev; enhances nuclear export of unspliced and incompletely spliced viral mRNAs
   7753..7993    +  promoter       U6 promoter: RNA polymerase III promoter for human U6 snRNA
   8023..8098    +  misc_RNA       gRNA scaffold: guide RNA scaffold for the Streptococcus pyogenes CRISPR/Cas9 system
   8154..8271    +  misc_feature   cPPT/CTS: central polypurine tract and central termination sequence of HIV-1
