[The description below was written by a language model from this plasmid's Addgene catalogue record and pLannotate feature annotations shown in this document.]
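Description:
GSK3B gRNA (BRDN0001146763) is a third-generation lentiviral CRISPR guide plasmid built on the lentiGuide-Puro backbone, carrying a single guide RNA directed against human GSK3B (glycogen synthase kinase 3 beta). The guide was designed against two GSK3B reference transcripts and belongs to a human kinome gRNA collection. In bacteria the roughly 8.3 kb plasmid replicates from a high-copy ColE1/pUC-type origin and is selected with ampicillin through the β-lactamase gene. An f1 origin, an SV40 origin and poly(A) signal, and remnants of lac and phage promoter sequences are also present in the backbone.

The lentiviral transfer cassette begins with an RSV promoter fused to a truncated HIV-1 5' LTR, which makes genomic RNA production Tat-independent. This is followed by the Ψ packaging signal with a gag fragment, the Rev response element for nuclear export of the unspliced genome, and a cPPT/CTS element. The cassette ends in a ΔU3 self-inactivating 3' LTR. Within this unit, a human U6 RNA polymerase III promoter drives the GSK3B-targeting spacer joined to the Streptococcus pyogenes Cas9 guide scaffold. Downstream, an EF-1α core promoter with its intron A expresses puromycin N-acetyltransferase, so transduced mammalian cells can be selected with puromycin. A WPRE follows to enhance transcript expression.

The plasmid does not encode Cas9. It is intended for use with a separate Cas9 vector such as lentiCas9-Blast, or in cell lines that already express Cas9, to disrupt GSK3B. The cloning method is not recorded.
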