Addgene plasmid #77283: GSK3B gRNA (BRDN0001146763)
Purpose: 3rd generation lentiviral gRNA plasmid targeting human GSK3B
Depositing lab: John Doench & David Root. Depositing organization: Broad Institute. Publication: Optimized sgRNA design to maximize activity and minimize off-target effects of CRISPR-Cas9. Doench JG, Fusi N, Sullender M, Hegde M, Vaimberg EW, Donovan KF, Smith I, Tothova Z, Wilen C, Orchard R, Virgin HW, Listgarten J, Root DE. Nat Biotechnol. 2016 Jan 18. doi: 10.1038/nbt.3437. PubMed 26780180.
Backbone
  Vector backbone: lentiGuide-Puro
  Backbone manufacturer: Zhang Lab (Addgene plasmid # 52963)
  Vector type: Mammalian Expression, Lentiviral, CRISPR
  Selectable markers: Puromycin
Growth in bacteria
  Bacterial resistance: Ampicillin, 100 μg/mL
  Growth temperature: 37°C
  Growth strain: DH5alpha
  Copy number: High Copy
Gene/Insert
  Gene/Insert name: GSK3B (alt names: GSK3B; NM_001146156.1)
  gRNA/shRNA sequence: AGGTCCTGGGAACTCCAACA
  Species: H. sapiens (human)
  Entrez Gene: GSK3B
  Promoter: hU6
  Cloning method: Unknown
  Sequencing primers: 5′ U6-F; 3′ pS2-R
Terms and licenses: Academic/Nonprofit Terms; Industry Terms: Not Available to Industry
Depositor comments: The gRNA was designed to target the following Genbank reference sequence(s): NM_001146156.1,NM_002093.3. Note that this plasmid does NOT contain Cas9. It should be used in conjunction with lentiCas9-Blast (Addgene #52962) or otherwise with cell lines already expressing Cas9. Browse the full kinome gRNA library at http://www.addgene.org/pooled-library/broadgpp-human-kinome/ or visit http://www.broadinstitute.org/rnai/public/ for detailed protocols and information.
How to cite: GSK3B gRNA (BRDN0001146763) was a gift from John Doench & David Root (Addgene plasmid # 77283 ; http://n2t.net/addgene:77283 ; RRID:Addgene_77283)
