>Addgene plasmid #77283 | GSK3B gRNA (BRDN0001146763) | depositor partial sequence | sequence record 144743 | Target Sequence
AGGTCCTGGGAACTCCAACA
