>Addgene plasmid #77283 | GSK3B gRNA (BRDN0001146763) | addgene partial sequence | sequence record 187457 | hU6-F
GTAGAAAGTAATAATTTCTTGGGTAGTTTGCAGTTTTAAAATTATGTTTTAAAATGGACTATCATATGCT
TACCGTAACTTGAAAGTATTTCGATTTCTTGGCTTTATATATCTTGTGGAAAGGACGAAACACCGAGGTC
CTGGGAACTCCAACAGTTTTAGAGCTAGAAATAGCAAGTTAAAATAAGGCTAGTCCGTTATCAACTTGAA
AAAGTGGCACCGAGTCGGTGCTTTTTTAAGCTTGGCGTAACTAGATCTTGAGACAAATGGCAGTATTCAT
CCACAATTTTAAAAGAAAAGGGGGGATTGGGGGGTACAGTGCAGGGGAAAGAATAGTAGACATAATAGCA
ACAGACATACAAACTAAAGAATTACAAAAACAAATTACAAAAATTCAAAATTTTCGGGTTTATTACAGGG
ACAGCAGAGATCCACTTTGGCGCCGGCTCGAGGGGGCCCGGGTGCAAAGATGGATAAAGTTTTAAACAGA
GAGGAATCTTTGCAGCTAATGGACCTTCTAGGTCTTGAAAGGAGTGGGAATTGGCTCCGGTGCCCGTCAG
TGGGCAGAGC
